>Addgene plasmid #61412 | pOPINK-OTUD3 (OTU, aa 52-209) | depositor full sequence | sequence record 99863 | pOPINK-OTUD3 (OTU, aa 52-209) sequence 6444 bps
TGGCGAATGGG
[124 nt withheld, positions 12-135]
C
[91 nt withheld, positions 137-227]
A
[49 nt withheld, positions 229-277]
CCTTTGACGTTGGAGTCCACGTTCTTT
[37 nt withheld, positions 305-341]
ACCCTATCTCGGTCTATTCTTTTGATTTATAAGGGATTTTGCCGATTTCGGCCTATTGGTTAAAAAATGA
GCTGATTTAACAAAAATTTAACGCGAATTTTAACAAAATATTAACGTTTACAATTTCAGGTGGCACTTTT
CGGGGAAATGTGCGCGGAACCCCTATTTGTTTATTTTTCTAAATACATTCAAATATGTATCCGCTCATGA
ATTAATTCTTAGAAAAACTCATCGAGCATCAAATGAAACTGCAATTTATTCATATCAGGATTATCAATAC
CATATTTTTGAAAAAGCCGTTTCTGTAATGAAGGAGAAAACTCACCGAGGCAGTTCCATAGGATGGCAAG
ATCCTGGTATCGGTCTGCGATTCCGACTCGTCCAACATCAATACAACCTATTAATTTCCCCTCGTCAAAA
ATAAGGTTATCAAGTGAGAAATCACCATGAGTGACGACTGAATCCGGTGAGAATGGCAAAAGTTTATGCA
TTTCTTTCCAGACTTGTTCAACAGGCCAGCCATTACGCTCGTCATCAAAATCACTCGCATCAACCAAACC
GTTATTCATTCGTGATTGCGCCTGAGCGAGACGAAATACGCGATCGCTGTTAAAAGGACAATTACAAACA
GGAATCGAATGCAACCGGCGCAGGAACACTGCCAGCGCATCAACAATATTTTCACCTGAATCAGGATATT
CTTCTAATACCTGGAATGCTGTTTTCCCGGGGATCGCAGTGGTGAGTAACCATGCATCATCAGGAGTACG
GATAAAATGCTTGATGGTCGGAAGAGGCATAAATTCCGTCAGCCAGTTTAGTCTGACCATCTCATCTGTA
ACATCATTGGCAACGCTACCTTTGCCATGTTTCAGAAACAACTCTGGCGCATCGGGCTTCCCATACAATC
GATAGATTGTCGCACCTGATTGCCCGACATTATCGCGAGCCCATTTATACCCATATAAATCAGCATCCAT
GTTGGAATTTAATCGCGGCCTAGAGCAAGACGTTTCCCGTTGAATATGGCTCATAACACCCCTTGTATTA
CTGTTTATGTAAGCAGACAGTTTTATTGTTCATGACCAAAATCCCTTAACGTGAGTTTTCGTTCCACTGA
GCGTCAGACCCCGTAGAAAAGATCAAAGGATCTTCTTGAGATCCTTTTTTTCTGCGCGTAATCTGCTGCT
TGCAAACAAAAAAACCACCGCTACCAGCGGTGGTTTGTTTGCCGGATCAAGAGCTACCAACTCTTTTTCC
GAAGGTAACTGGCTTCAGCAGAGCGCAGATACCAAATACTGTCCTTCTAGTGTAGCCGTAGTTAGGCCAC
CACTTCAAGAACTCTGTAGCACCGCCTACATACCTCGCTCTGCTAATCCTGTTACCAGTGGCTGCTGCCA
GTGGCGATAAGTCGTGTCTTACCGGGTTGGACTCAAGACGATAGTTACCGGATAAGGCGCAGCGGTCGGG
CTGAACGGGGGGTTCGTGCACACAGCCCAGCTTGGAGCGAACGACCTACACCGAACTGAGATACCTACAG
CGTGAGCTATGAGAAAGCGCCACGCTTCCCGAAGGGAGAAAGGCGGACAGGTATCCGGTAAGCGGCAGGG
TCGGAACAGGAGAGCGCACGAGGGAGCTTCCAGGGGGAAACGCCTGGTATCTTTATAGTCCTGTCGGGTT
TCGCCACCTCTGACTTGAGCGTCGATTTTTGTGATGCTCGTCAGGGGGGCGGAGCCTATGGAAAAACGCC
AGCAACGCGGCCTTTTTACGGTTCCTGGCCTTTTGCTGGCCTTTTGCTCACATGTTCTTTCCTGCGTTAT
CCCCTGATTCTGTGGATAACCGTATTACCGCCTTTGAGTGAGCTGATACCGCTCGCCGCAGCCGAACGAC
CGAGCGCAGCGAGTCAGTGAGCGAGGAAGCGGAAGAGCGCCTGATGCGGTATTTTCTCCTTACGCATCTG
TGCGGTATTTCACACCGCATATATGGTGCACTCTCAGTACAATCTGCTCTGATGCCGCATAGTTAAGCCA
GTATACACTCCGCTATCGCTACGTGACTGGGTCATGGCTGCGCCCCGACACCCGCCAACACCCGCTGACG
CGCCCTGACGGGCTTGTCTGCTCCCGGCATCCGCTTACAGACAAGCTGTGACCGTCTCCGGGAGCTGCAT
GTGTCAGAGGTTTTCACCGTCATCACCGAAACGCGCGAGGCAGCTGCGGTAAAGCTCATCAGCGTGGTCG
TGAAGCGATTCACAGATGTCTGCCTGTTCATCCGCGTCCAGCTCGTTGAGTTTCTCCAGAAGCGTTAATG
TCTGGCTTCTGATAAAGCGGGCCATGTTAAGGGCGGTTTTTTCCTGTTTGGTCACTGATGCCTCCGTGTA
AGGGGGATTTCTGTTCATGGGGGTAATGATACCGATGAAACGAGAGAGGATGCTCACGATACGGGTTACT
GATGATGAACATGCCCGGTTACTGGAACGTTGTGAGGGTAAACAACTGGCGGTATGGATGCGGCGGGACC
AGAGAAAAATCACTCAGGGTCAATGCCAGCGCTTCGTTAATACAGATGTAGGTGTTCCACAGGGTAGCCA
GCAGCATCCTGCGATGCAGATCCGGAACATAATGGTGCAGGGCGCTGACTTCCGCGTTTCCAGACTTTAC
GAAACACGGAAACCGAAGACCATTCATGTTGTTGCTCAGGTCGCAGACGTTTTGCAGCAGCAGTCGCTTC
ACGTTCGCTCGCGTATCGGTGATTCATTCTGCTAACCAGTAAGGCAACCCCGCCAGCCTAGCCGGGTCCT
CAACGACAGGAGCACGATCATGCGCACCCGTGGGGCCGCCATGCCGGCGATAATGGCCTGCTTCTCGCCG
AAACGTTTGGTGGCGGGACCAGTGACGAAGGCTTGAGCGAGGGCGTGCAAGATTCCGAATACCGCAAGCG
ACAGGCCGATCATCGTCGCGCTCCAGCGAAAGCGGTCCTCGCCGAAAATGACCCAGAGCGCTGCCGGCAC
CTGTCCTACGAGTTGCATGATAAAGAAGACAGTCATAAGTGCGGCGACGATAGTCATGCCCCGCGCCCAC
CGGAAGGAGCTGACTGGGTTGAAGGCTCTCAAGGGCATCGGTCGAGATCCCGGTGCCTAATGAGTGAGCT
AACTTACATTAATTGCGTTGCGCTCACTGCCCGCTTTCCAGTCGGGAAACCTGTCGTGCCAGCTGCATTA
ATGAATCGGCCAACGCGCGGGGAGAGGCGGTTTGCGTATTGGGCGCCAGGGTGGTTTTTCTTTTCACCAG
TGAGACGGGCAACAGCTGATTGCCCTTCACCGCCTGGCCCTGAGAGAGTTGCAGCAAGCGGTCCACGCTG
GTTTGCCCCAGCAGGCGAAAATCCTGTTTGATGGTGGTTAACGGCGGGATATAACATGAGCTGTCTTCGG
TATCGTCGTATCCCACTACCGAGATATCCGCACCAACGCGCAGCCCGGACTCGGTAATGGCGCGCATTGC
GCCCAGCGCCATCTGATCGTTGGCAACCAGCATCGCAGTGGGAACGATGCCCTCATTCAGCATTTGCATG
GTTTGTTGAAAACCGGACATGGCACTCCAGTCGCCTTCCCGTTCCGCTATCGGCTGAATTTGATTGCGAG
TGAGATATTTATGCCAGCCAGCCAGACGCAGACGCGCCGAGACAGAACTTAATGGGCCCGCTAACAGCGC
GATTTGCTGGTGACCCAATGCGACCAGATGCTCCACGCCCAGTCGCGTACCGTCTTCATGGGAGAAAATA
ATACTGTTGATGGGTGTCTGGTCAGAGACATCAAGAAATAACGCCGGAACATTAGTGCAGGCAGCTTCCA
CAGCAATGGCATCCTGGTCATCCAGCGGATAGTTAATGATCAGCCCACTGACGCGTTGCGCGAGAAGATT
GTGCACCGCCGCTTTACAGGCTTCGACGCCGCTTCGTTCTACCATCGACACCACCACGCTGGCACCCAGT
TGATCGGCGCGAGATTTAATCGCCGCGACAATTTGCGACGGCGCGTGCAGGGCCAGACTGGAGGTGGCAA
CGCCAATCAGCAACGACTGTTTGCCCGCCAGTTGTTGTGCCACGCGGTTGGGAATGTAATTCAGCTCCGC
CATCGCCGCTTCCACTTTTTCCCGCGTTTTCGCAGAAACGTGGCTGGCCTGGTTCACCACGCGGGAAACG
GTCTGATAAGAGACACCGGCATACTCTGCGACATCGTATAACGTTACTGGTTTCACATTCACCACCCTGA
ATTGACTCTCTTCCGGGCGCTATCATGCCATACCGCGAAAGGTTTTGCGCCATTCGATGGTGTCCGGGAT
CTCGACGCTCTCCCTTATGCGACTCCTGCATTAGGAAGCAGCCCAGTAGTAGGTTGAGGCCGTTGAGCAC
CGCCGCCGCAAGGAATGGTGCATGCAAGGAGATGGCGCCCAACAGTCCCCCGGCCACGGGGCCTGCCACC
ATACCCACGCCGAAACAAGCGCTCATGAGCCCGAAGTGGCGAGCCCGATCTTCCCCATCGGTGATGTCGG
CGATATAGGCGCCAGCAACCGCACCTGTGGCGCCGGTGATGCCGGCCACGATGCGTCCGGCGTAGAGGAT
CGAGATCTCGATCCCGCGAAATTAATACGACTCACTATAGGGGAATTGTGAGCGGATAACAATTCCCCTC
TAGAAATAATTTTGTTTAACTTTAAGAAGGAGATATACCATGGCACATCACCATCACCATCACATGTCCC
CTATACTAGGTTATTGGAAAATTAAGGGCCTTGTGCAACCCACTCGACTTCTTTTGGAATATCTTGAAGA
AAAATATGAAGAGCATTTGTATGAGCGCGATGAAGGTGATAAATGGCGAAACAAAAAGTTTGAATTGGGT
TTGGAGTTTCCCAATCTTCCTTATTATATTGATGGTGATGTTAAATTAACACAGTCTATGGCCATCATAC
GTTATATAGCTGACAAGCACAACATGTTGGGTGGTTGTCCAAAAGAGCGTGCAGAGATTTCAATGCTTGA
AGGAGCGGTTTTGGATATTAGATACGGTGTTTCGAGAATTGCATATAGTAAAGACTTTGAAACTCTCAAA
GTTGATTTTCTTAGCAAGCTACCTGAAATGCTGAAAATGTTCGAAGATCGTTTATGTCATAAAACATATT
TAAATGGTGATCATGTAACCCATCCTGACTTCATGTTGTATGACGCTCTTGATGTTGTTTTATACATGGA
CCCAATGTGCCTGGATGCGTTCCCAAAATTAGTTTGTTTTAAAAAACGTATTGAAGCTATCCCACAAATT
GATAAGTACTTGAAATCCAGCAAGTATATAGCATGGCCTTTGCAGGGCTGGCAAGCCACGTTTGGTGGTG
GCGACCATCCTCCAAAATCGGATCTGAGCAGCGGTCTGGAAGTTCTGTTTCAGGGCCCGGAGTTCGTCAG
CTTCGCCAACCAGCTGCAGGCCCTGGGGCTGAAGCTGCGGGAGGTGCCGGGGGACGGCAATTGCTTGTTC
AGAGCTCTTGGTGATCAATTGGAGGGACACTCACGAAATCATCTCAAGCACAGACAGGAGACAGTGGACT
ACATGATAAAGCAGCGGGAAGATTTTGAACCCTTTGTAGAAGATGACATTCCTTTTGAGAAGCATGTGGC
CAGTTTGGCAAAGCCTGGTACTTTTGCTGGCAATGATGCAATTGTAGCCTTTGCAAGAAATCATCAGTTG
AATGTAGTGATTCATCAACTTAATGCCCCTTTGTGGCAGATTCGTGGTACAGAGAAAAGCAGCGTGAGGG
AGTTACACATCGCATATCGGTATGGAGAGCACTACGACAGTGTTCGGAGGATCAATGACAACTCAGAGGC
ACCTGCACATCTCCAGACGGATTTTCAGATGCTTCATCAAGATTAAAGCTTTCTAGACCATTTAAACACC
ACCACCACCACCACTGAGATCCGGCTGCTAACAAAGCCCGAAAGGAAGCTGAGTTGGCTGCTGCCACCGC
TGAGCAATAACTAGCATAACCCCTTGGGGCCTCTAAACGGGTCTTGAGGGGTTTTTTGCTGAAAGGAGGA
ACTATATCCGGAT
Features (pLannotate 1.2.2; 21 found; start..end, strand, type, name):
     12..467     +  rep_origin     f1 ori (sequence partly withheld): f1 bacteriophage origin of replication; arrow indicates direction of (+) strand synthesis
    494..551     +  promoter       AmpR promoter (fragment): bla
    560..1375    -  CDS            KanR: aminoglycoside phosphotransferase; aph(3')-Ia; confers resistance to kanamycin in bacteria or G418 (Geneticin®) in eukaryotes
   1497..2085    +  rep_origin     ori: high-copy-number ColE1/pMB1/pBR322/pUC origin of replication
   2271..2413    -  misc_feature   bom: basis of mobility region from pBR322
   2515..2706    -  CDS            rop: Rop protein, which maintains plasmids at low copy number; rop
   2723..3103    +  CDS            YPB1_ECOLX: Protein predicted: Swiss-Prot protein existence level 4. From Escherichia coli.
   3175..3466    -  CDS            TcR (fragment): tetracycline efflux protein; tet; confers resistance to tetracycline
   3481..3502    -  protein_bind   CAP binding site: CAP binding activates transcription in the presence of cAMP. E. coli catabolite activator protein
   3515..4597    -  CDS            lacI: lac repressor; lacI; The lac repressor binds to the lac operator to inhibit transcription in E. coli. This inhibition can be relieved by adding lactose or isopropyl-β-D-thiogalactopyranoside (IPTG).
   4598..4675    -  promoter       lacI promoter: lacI
   4683..4962    -  CDS            TcR (fragment): tetracycline efflux protein; tet; confers resistance to tetracycline
   4984..5002    +  promoter       T7 promoter: promoter for bacteriophage T7 RNA polymerase
   5003..5027    +  protein_bind   lac operator: The lac repressor binds to the lac operator to inhibit transcription in E. coli. This inhibition can be relieved by adding lactose or isopropyl-β-D-thiogalactopyranoside (IPTG). lac repressor encoded by lacI
   5042..5064    +  RBS            RBS: efficient ribosome binding site from bacteriophage T7 gene 10 (Olins and Rangwala, 1989)
   5077..5094    +  CDS            7xHis (fragment): 6xHis affinity tag
   5095..5748    +  CDS            GST26_SCHJA: Experimental evidence at protein level: Swiss-Prot protein existence level 1. GST isoenzymes appear to play a central role in the parasite detoxification system. Other functions are also suspected including a role in increasing the solubility of haematin in the parasite gut. From Schistosoma japonicum (Blood fluke).
   5791..6264    +  CDS            OTUD3 (fragment): OTUD3_HUMAN - Also known as KIAA0459. Experimental evidence at protein level: Swiss-Prot protein existence level 1. Deubiquitinating enzyme that hydrolyzes 'Lys-6'- and 'Lys- 11'-linked polyubiquitin. Also hydrolyzes heterotypic (mixed and branched) and homotypic chains. From Homo sapiens (Human).
   6288..6305    +  CDS            9xHis (fragment): 9xHis affinity tag
   6315..6364    +  CDS            SET1 (fragment): solubility-enhancement tag derived from T7 phage gene 10B
   6372..6419    +  terminator     T7 terminator: transcription terminator for bacteriophage T7 RNA polymerase
