[The description below was written by a language model from this plasmid's Addgene catalogue record and pLannotate feature annotations shown in this document.]
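Description:
pOPINK-OTUD3 (OTU, aa 52-209) is a 6,444 bp bacterial expression plasmid built on the pOPINK backbone for producing the catalytic OTU domain of the human deubiquitinase OTUD3 in E. coli. It is selected with kanamycin through an aph(3')-Ia resistance gene and replicates from a ColE1/pMB1-type origin. The annotation also shows the bom mobility region and the rop gene, which normally moderates copy number, although the catalogue lists copy number as unknown. An f1 phage origin is present, along with leftover fragments of a tetracycline resistance gene that appear to be backbone remnants rather than functional markers.

The expression cassette uses a T7 promoter followed directly by a lac operator and the T7 gene 10 ribosome binding site. A plasmid-borne lacI gene supplies repressor, so transcription requires a host providing T7 RNA polymerase and is inducible with IPTG. The reading frame begins with a His6 tag and Schistosoma japonicum GST. According to the catalogue, a 3C protease cleavage site follows, presumably in the short unannotated gap before the insert, allowing removal of the tags after affinity purification. The 474 bp insert encodes OTUD3 residues 52-209, with residues 1-51 and 210-398 deleted, and was cloned between KpnI (destroyed) and HindIII.

Downstream of the insert the table annotates a His-tag fragment and a gene 10B-derived fragment before the T7 terminator. The catalogue lists only the N-terminal tag, and the record does not show whether these downstream elements are translated. The recombinant domain is intended for purification and biochemical work on OTU-family deubiquitinases, such as studies of linkage specificity and ubiquitin chain restriction analysis.
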