Addgene plasmid #61412: pOPINK-OTUD3 (OTU, aa 52-209)
Purpose: Expresses human OTUD3 (OTU domain) in E. coli.
Depositing lab: David Komander. Depositing organization: MRC Laboratory of Molecular Biology. Publication: OTU Deubiquitinases Reveal Mechanisms of Linkage Specificity and Enable Ubiquitin Chain Restriction Analysis. Mevissen TE, Hospenthal MK, Geurink PP, Elliott PR, Akutsu M, Arnaudo N, Ekkebus R, Kulathu Y, Wauer T, El Oualid F, Freund SM, Ovaa H, Komander D. Cell. 2013 Jul 3;154(1):169-84. doi: 10.1016/j.cell.2013.05.046. PubMed 23827681.
Backbone
  Vector backbone: pOPINK
  Backbone manufacturer: OPPF-UK
  Backbone size w/o insert (bp): 6299
  Total vector size (bp): 6444
  Vector type: Bacterial Expression
Growth in bacteria
  Bacterial resistance: Kanamycin, 50 μg/mL
  Growth temperature: 37°C
  Growth strain: DH5alpha
  Copy number: Unknown
Gene/Insert
  Gene/Insert name: OTUD3
  Species: H. sapiens (human)
  Insert size (bp): 474
  Mutation: Deleted aa 1-51 and aa 210-398.
  GenBank ID: NM_015207.1
  Entrez Gene: OTUD3 (a.k.a. DUBA4)
  Promoter: T7
  Tag / fusion protein: His6-GST-3C (N terminal on backbone)
  Cloning method: Restriction Enzyme; 5′ cloning site KpnI (destroyed during cloning); 3′ cloning site HindIII (not destroyed)
  Sequencing primers: 5′ pGEX 5’; 3′ T7 Terminal
Terms and licenses: Academic/Nonprofit Terms; Industry Terms: Not Available to Industry
Depositor comments: Hospenthal MK, Mevissen TET, Komander D. Nature Protoc. 2015 Jan 29;10:349-361. doi:10.1038/nprot.2015.018
How to cite: pOPINK-OTUD3 (OTU, aa 52-209) was a gift from David Komander (Addgene plasmid # 61412 ; http://n2t.net/addgene:61412 ; RRID:Addgene_61412)
