>Addgene plasmid #61412 | pOPINK-OTUD3 (OTU, aa 52-209) | addgene partial sequence | sequence record 101919 | T7 5'-TAATACGACTCACTATAGGG-3'
GTTTAACTTTAAGAAGGAGATATACCATGGCACATCACCATCACCATCACATGTCCCCTATACTAGGTTA
TTGGAAAATTAAGGGCCTTGTGCAACCCACTCGACTTCTTTTGGAATATCTTGAAGAAAAATATGAAGAG
CATTTGTATGAGCGCGATGAAGGTGATAAATGGCGAAACAAAAAGTTTGAATTGGGTTTGGAGTTTCCCA
ATCTTCCTTATTATATTGATGGTGATGTTAAATTAACACAGTCTATGGCCATCATACGTTATATAGCTGA
CAAGCACAACATGTTGGGTGGTTGTCCAAAAGAGCGTGCAGAGATTTCAATGCTTGAAGGAGCGGTTTTG
GATATTAGATACGGTGTTTCGAGAATTGCATATAGTAAAGACTTTGAAACTCTCAAAGTTGATTTTCTTA
GCAAGCTACCTGAAATGCTGAAAATGTTCGAAGATCGTTTATGTCATAAAACATATTTAAATGGTGATCA
TGTAACCCATCCTGACTTCATGTTGTATGACGCTCTTGATGTTGTTTTATACATGGACCCAATGTGCCTG
GATGCGTTCCCAAAATTAGTTTGTTTTAAAAAACGTATTGAAGCTATCCCACAAATTGATAAGTACTTGA
AATCCAGCAAGTATATAGCATGGCCTTTGCAGGGCTGGCAAGCCACGTTTGGTGGTGGCGACCATCCTCC
AAAATCGGATCTGAGCAGCGGTCTGGAAGTTCTGTTTCAGGGCCCGGAGTTCGTCAGCTTCGCCAACCAG
CTGCAGGCCCT
