>Addgene plasmid #61412 | pOPINK-OTUD3 (OTU, aa 52-209) | addgene partial sequence | sequence record 101920 | T7term 5'-GCTAGTTATTGCTCAGCGG-3'
TGAAATGCTGAAAATGTTCGAAGATCGTTTATGTCATAAAACATATTTAAATGGTGATCATGTAACCCAT
CCTGACTTCATGTTGTATGACGCTCTTGATGTTGTTTTATACATGGACCCAATGTGCCTGGATGCGTTCC
CAAAATTAGTTTGTTTTAAAAAACGTATTGAAGCTATCCCACAAATTGATAAGTACTTGAAATCCAGCAA
GTATATAGCATGGCCTTTGCAGGGCTGGCAAGCCACGTTTGGTGGTGGCGACCATCCTCCAAAATCGGAT
CTGAGCAGCGGTCTGGAAGTTCTGTTTCAGGGCCCGGAGTTCGTCAGCTTCGCCAACCAGCTGCAGGCCC
TGGGGCTGAAGCTGCGGGAGGTGCCGGGGGACGGCAATTGCTTGTTCAGAGCTCTTGGTGATCAATTGGA
GGGACACTCACGAAATCATCTCAAGCACAGACAGGAGACAGTGGACTACATGATAAAGCAGCGGGAAGAT
TTTGAACCCTTTGTAGAAGATGACATTCCTTTTGAGAAGCATGTGGCCAGTTTGGCAAAGCCTGGTACTT
TTGCTGGCAATGATGCAATTGTAGCCTTTGCAAGAAATCATCAGTTGAATGTAGTGATTCATCAACTTAA
TGCCCCTTTGTGGCAGATTCGTGGTACAGAGAAAAGCAGCGTGAGGGAGTTACACATCGCATATCGGTAT
GGAGAGCACTACGACAGTGTTCGGAGGATCAATGACAACTCAGAGGCACCTGCACATCTCCAGACGGATT
TTCAGATGCTTCATCAAGATTAAAGCTTTCTAGACCATTTAAACACCACCACCACCACCACTGAGATCCG
GCTGCT
